>Addgene plasmid #233350 | pMRX-IB-FKBP-HaloTag | addgene full sequence | sequence record 469415 | Addgene NGS Result
GACATTGATTATTGACTAGTTATTAATAGTAATCAATTACGGGGTCATTAGTTCATAGCCCATATATGGA
GTTCCGCGTTACATAACTTACGGTAAATGGCCCGCCTGGCTGACCGCCCAACGACCCCCGCCCATTGACG
TCAATAATGACGTATGTTCCCATAGTAACGCCAATAGGGACTTTCCATTGACGTCAATGGGTGGAGTATT
TACGGTAAACTGCCCACTTGGCAGTACATCAAGTGTATCATATGCCAAGTACGCCCCCTATTGACGTCAA
TGACGGTAAATGGCCCGCCTGGCATTATGCCCAGTACATGACCTTATGGGACTTTCCTACTTGGCAGTAC
ATCTACGTATTAGTCATCGCTATTACCATGCTAGAGAACCATCAGATGTTTCCAGGGTGCCCCAAGGACC
TGAAATGACCCTGTGCCTTATTTGAACTAACCAATCAGTTCGCTTCTCGCTTCTGTTCGCGCGCTTCTGC
TCCCCGAGCTCAATAAAAGAGCCCACAACCCCTCACTCGGCGCGCCAGTCCTCCGATTGACTGAGTCGCC
CGGGTACCCGTGTATCCAATAAACCCTCTTGCAGTTGCATCCGACTTGTGGTCTCGCTGTTCCTTGGGAG
GGTCTCCTCTGAGTGATTGACTACCCGTCAGCGGGGGTCTTTCATTTGGGGGCTCGTCCGGGATCGGGAG
ACCCCTGCCCAGGGACCACCGACCCACCACCGGGAGGTAAGCTGGCCAGCAACTTATCTGTGTCTGTCCG
ATTGTCTAGTGTCTATGACTGATTTTATGCGCCTGCGTCGGTACTAGTTAGCTAACTAGCTCTGTATCTG
GCGGACCCGTGGTGGAACTGACGAGTTCGGAACACCCGGCCGCAACCCTGGGAGACGTCCCAGGGACTTC
GGGGGCCGTTTTTGTGGCCCGACCTGAGTCCAAAAATCCCGATCGTTTTGGACTCTTTGGTGCACCCCCC
TTAGAGGAGGGATATGTGGTTCTGGTAGGAGACGAGAACCTAAAACAGTTCCCGCCTCCGTCTGAATTTT
TGCTTTCGGTTTGGGACCGAAGCCGCGCCGCGCGTCTTGTCTGCTGCAGCATCGTTCTGTGTTGTCTCTG
TCTGACTGTGTTTCTGTATTTGTCTGAAAATATGGGCCCGGGCCAGACTGTTACCACTCCCTTAAGTTTG
ACCTTAGGTCACTGGAAAGATGTCGAGCGGATCGCTCACAACCAGTCGGTAGATGTCAAGAAGAGACGTT
GGGTTACCTTCTGCTCTGCAGAATGGCCAACCTTTAACGTCGGATGGCCGCGAGACGGCACCTTTAACCG
AGACCTCATCACCCAGGTTAAGATCAAGGTCTTTTCACCTGGCCCGCATGGACACCCAGACCAGGTCCCC
TACATCGTGACCTGGGAAGCCTTGGCTTTTGACCCCCCTCCCTGGGTCAAGCCCTTTGTACACCCTAAGC
CTCCGCCTCCTCTTCCTCCATCCGCCCCGTCTCTCCCCCTTGAACCTCCTCGTTCGACCCCGCCTCGATC
CTCCCTTTATCCAGCCCTCACTCCTTCTCTAGGCGCCCCCATATGGCCATATGAGATCTTATATGGGGCA
CCCCCGCCCCTTGTAAACTTCCCTGACCCTGACATGACAAGAGTTACTAACAGCCCCTCTCTCCAAGCTC
ACTTACAGGCTCTCTACTTAGTCCAGCACGAAGTCTGGAGACCTCTGGCGGCAGCCTACCAAGAACAACT
GGACCGACCGGTGGTACCTCACCCTTACCGAGTCGGCGACACAGTGTGGGTCCGCCGACACCAGACTAAG
AACCTAGAACCTCGCTGGAAAGGACCTTACACAGTCCTGCTGACCACCCCCACCGCCCTCAAAGTAGACG
GCATCGCAGCTTGGATACACGCCGCCCACGTGAAGGCTGCCGACCCCGGGGGTGGACCATCCTCTAGACT
GCCGGATCTGCCATCGATATGGGAGTGCAGGTGGAAACCATCTCCCCAGGAGACGGGCGCACCTTCCCCA
AGCGCGGCCAGACCTGCGTGGTGCACTACACCGGGATGCTTGAAGATGGAAAGAAATTTGATTCCTCCCG
GGACAGAAACAAGCCCTTTAAGTTTATGCTAGGCAAGCAGGAGGTGATCCGAGGCTGGGAAGAAGGGGTT
GCCCAGATGAGTGTGGGTCAGAGAGCCAAACTGACTATATCTCCAGATTATGCCTATGGTGCCACTGGGC
ACCCAGGCATCATCCCACCACATGCCACTCTCGTCTTCGATGTGGAGCTTCTAAAACTGGAAGAAATCGG
TACTGGCTTTCCATTCGACCCCCATTATGTGGAAGTCCTGGGCGAGCGCATGCACTACGTCGATGTTGGT
CCGCGCGATGGCACCCCTGTGCTGTTCCTGCACGGTAACCCGACCTCCTCCTACGTGTGGCGCAACATCA
TCCCGCATGTTGCACCGACCCATCGCTGCATTGCTCCAGACCTGATCGGTATGGGCAAATCCGACAAACC
AGACCTGGGTTATTTCTTCGACGACCACGTCCGCTTCATGGATGCCTTCATCGAAGCCCTGGGTCTGGAA
GAGGTCGTCCTGGTCATTCACGACTGGGGCTCCGCTCTGGGTTTCCACTGGGCCAAGCGCAATCCAGAGC
GCGTCAAAGGTATTGCATTTATGGAGTTCATCCGCCCTATCCCGACCTGGGACGAATGGCCAGAATTTGC
CCGCGAGACCTTCCAGGCCTTCCGCACCACCGACGTCGGCCGCAAGCTGATCATCGATCAGAACGTTTTT
ATCGAGGGTACGCTGCCGATGGGTGTCGTCCGCCCGCTGACTGAAGTCGAGATGGACCATTACCGCGAGC
CGTTCCTGAATCCTGTTGACCGCGAGCCACTGTGGCGCTTCCCAAACGAGCTGCCAATCGCCGGTGAGCC
AGCGAACATCGTCGCGCTGGTCGAAGAATACATGGACTGGCTGCACCAGTCCCCTGTCCCGAAGCTGCTG
TTCTGGGGCACCCCAGGCGTTCTGATCCCACCGGCCGAAGCCGCTCGCCTGGCCAAAAGCCTGCCTAACT
GCAAGGCTGTGGACATCGGCCCAGGTCTGAATCTGCTGCAAGAAGACAACCCGGACCTGATCGGCAGCGA
GATCGCGCGCTGGCTGTCTACTCTGGAGATTTCCGGTTAGCTCGAGAGCGGCCGCTACGTAAATTCCGCC
CCCCCCCCTAACGTTACTGGCCGAAGCCGCTTGGAATAAGGCCGGTGTGCGTTTGTCTATATGTTATTTT
CCACCATATTGCCGTCTTTTGGCAATGTGAGGGCCCGGAAACCTGGCCCTGTCTTCTTGACGAGCATTCC
TAGGGGTCTTTCCCCTCTCGCCAAAGGAATGCAAGGTCTGTTGAATGTCGTGAAGGAAGCAGTTCCTCTG
GAAGTTTCTTGAAGACAAACAACGTCTGTAGCGACCCTTTGCAGGCAGCGGAACCCCCCACCTGGCGACA
GGTGCCTCTGCGGCCAAAAGCCACGTGTATAAGATACACCTGCAAAGGCGGCACAACCCCAGTGCCACGT
TGTGAGTTGGATAGTTGTGGAAAGAGTCAAATGGCTCTCCTCAAGCGTATTCAACAAGGGGCTGAAGGAT
GCCCAGAAGGTACCCCATTGTATGGGATCTGATCTGGGGCCTCGGTGCACATGCTTTACATGTGTTTAGT
CGAGGTTAAAAAAACGTCTAGGCCCCCCGAACCACGGGGACGTGGTTTTCCTTTGAAAAACACGATGATA
ATATGGCCACAACCGTCGACATGGTCATGAAAACATTTAACATTTCTCAACAAGATCTAGAATTAGTAGA
AGTAGCGACAGAGAAGATTACAATGCTTTATGAGGATAATAAACATCATGTGGGAGCGGCAATTCGTACG
AAAACAGGAGAAATCATTTCGGCAGTACATATTGAAGCGTATATAGGACGAGTAACTGTTTGTGCAGAAG
CCATTGCGATTGGTAGTGCAGTTTCGAATGGACAAAAGGATTTTGACACGATTGTAGCTGTTAGACACCC
TTATTCTGACGAAGTAGATAGAAGTATTCGAGTGGTAAGTCCTTGTGGTATGTGTAGGGAGTTGATTTCA
GACTATGCACCAGATTGTTTTGTGTTAATAGAAATGAATGGCAAGTTAGTCAAAACTACGATTGAAGAAC
TCATTCCACTCAAATATACCCGAAATTAAGTCGACCGCCCGCCCCACGACCCGCAGCGCCCGACCGAAAG
GAGCGCACGACCCCATGGCTCGACGATAAAATAAAAGATTTTATTTAGTCTCCAGAAAAAGGGGGGAATG
AAAGACCCCACCTGTAGGTTTGGCAAGCTAGCTTAAGTAACGCCATTTTGCAAGGCATGGAAAAATACAT
AACTGAGAATAGAGAAGTTCAGATCAAGGTCAGGAACAGATGGAACAGCTGAATATGGGCCAAACAGGAT
ATCTGTGGTAAGCAGTTCCTGCCCCGGCTCAGGGCCAAGAACAGATGGAACAGCTGAATATGGGCCAAAC
AGGATATCTGTGGTAAGCAGTTCCTGCCCCGGCTCAGGGCCAAGAACAGATGGTCCCCAGATGCGGTCCA
GCCCTCAGCAGTTTCTAGAGAACCATCAGATGTTTCCAGGGTGCCCCAAGGACCTGAAATGACCCTGTGC
CTTATTTGAACTAACCAATCAGTTCGCTTCTCGCTTCTGTTCGCGCGCTTCTGCTCCCCGAGCTCAATAA
AAGAGCCCACAACCCCTCACTCGGCGCGCCAGTCCTCCGATTGACTGAGTCGCCCGGGTACCCGTGTATC
CAATAAACCCTCTTGCAGTTGCATCCGACTTGTGGTCTCGCTGTTCCTTGGGAGGGTCTCCTCTGAGTGA
TTGACTACCCGTCAGCGGGGGTCTTTCACATGCAGCATGTATCAAAATTAATTTGGTTTTTTTTCTTAAG
TATTTACATTAAATGGCCATAGTTGCATTAATGAATCGGCCAACGCGCGGGGAGAGGCGGTTTGCGTATT
GGGCGCTCTTCCGCTTCCTCGCTCACTGACTCGCTGCGCTCGGTCGTTCGGCTGCGGCGAGCGGTATCAG
CTCACTCAAAGGCGGTAATACGGTTATCCACAGAATCAGGGGATAACGCAGGAAAGAACATGTGAGCAAA
AGGCCAGCAAAAGGCCAGGAACCGTAAAAAGGCCGCGTTGCTGGCGTTTTTCCATAGGCTCCGCCCCCCT
GACGAGCATCACAAAAATCGACGCTCAAGTCAGAGGTGGCGAAACCCGACAGGACTATAAAGATACCAGG
CGTTTCCCCCTGGAAGCTCCCTCGTGCGCTCTCCTGTTCCGACCCTGCCGCTTACCGGATACCTGTCCGC
CTTTCTCCCTTCGGGAAGCGTGGCGCTTTCTCATAGCTCACGCTGTAGGTATCTCAGTTCGGTGTAGGTC
GTTCGCTCCAAGCTGGGCTGTGTGCACGAACCCCCCGTTCAGCCCGACCGCTGCGCCTTATCCGGTAACT
ATCGTCTTGAGTCCAACCCGGTAAGACACGACTTATCGCCACTGGCAGCAGCCACTGGTAACAGGATTAG
CAGAGCGAGGTATGTAGGCGGTGCTACAGAGTTCTTGAAGTGGTGGCCTAACTACGGCTACACTAGAAGA
ACAGTATTTGGTATCTGCGCTCTGCTGAAGCCAGTTACCTTCGGAAAAAGAGTTGGTAGCTCTTGATCCG
GCAAACAAACCACCGCTGGTAGCGGTGGTTTTTTTGTTTGCAAGCAGCAGATTACGCGCAGAAAAAAAGG
ATCTCAAGAAGATCCTTTGATCTTTTCTACGGGGTCTGACGCTCAGTGGAACGAAAACTCACGTTAAGGG
ATTTTGGTCATGAGATTATCAAAAAGGATCTTCACCTAGATCCTTTTGCGGCCGGCCGCAAATCAATCTA
AAGTATATATGAGTAAACTTGGTCTGACAGTTACCAATGCTTAATCAGTGAGGCACCTATCTCAGCGATC
TGTCTATTTCGTTCATCCATAGTTGCCTGACTCCCCGTCGTGTAGATAACTACGATACGGGAGGGCTTAC
CATCTGGCCCCAGTGCTGCAATGATACCGCGAGACCCACGCTCACCGGCTCCAGATTTATCAGCAATAAA
CCAGCCAGCCGGAAGGGCCGAGCGCAGAAGTGGTCCTGCAACTTTATCCGCCTCCATCCAGTCTATTAAT
TGTTGCCGGGAAGCTAGAGTAAGTAGTTCGCCAGTTAATAGTTTGCGCAACGTTGTTGCCATTGCTACAG
GCATCGTGGTGTCACGCTCGTCGTTTGGTATGGCTTCATTCAGCTCCGGTTCCCAACGATCAAGGCGAGT
TACATGATCCCCCATGTTGTGCAAAAAAGCGGTTAGCTCCTTCGGTCCTCCGATCGTTGTCAGAAGTAAG
TTGGCCGCAGTGTTATCACTCATGGTTATGGCAGCACTGCATAATTCTCTTACTGTCATGCCATCCGTAA
GATGCTTTTCTGTGACTGGTGAGTACTCAACCAAGTCATTCTGAGAATAGTGTATGCGGCGACCGAGTTG
CTCTTGCCCGGCGTCAACACGGGATAATACCGCGCCACATAGCAGAACTTTAAAAGTGCTCATCATTGGA
AAACGTTCTTCGGGGCGAAAACTCTCAAGGATCTTACCGCTGTTGAGATCCAGTTCGATGTAACCCACTC
GTGCACCCAACTGATCTTCAGCATCTTTTACTTTCACCAGCGTTTCTGGGTGAGCAAAAACAGGAAGGCA
AAATGCCGCAAAAAAGGGAATAAGGGCGACACGGAAATGTTGAATACTCATACTCTTCCTTTTTCAATAT
TATTGAAGCATTTATCAGGGTTATTGTCTCATGAGCGGATACATATTTGAATGTATTTAGAAAAATAAAC
AAATAGGGGTTCCGCGCACATTTCCCCGAAAAGTGCCACCTGACGTCTAAGAAACCATTATTATCATGAC
ATTAACCTATAAAAATAGGCGTATCACGAGGCCCTTTCGTCTTCACTATAGGAGCTTGGCCCATTGCATA
CGTTGTATCCATATCATAATATGTACATTTATATTGGCTCATGTCCAACATTACCGCCATGTT
Features (pLannotate 1.2.2; 14 found; start..end, strand, type, name):
      1..380     +  enhancer       CMV enhancer: human cytomegalovirus immediate early enhancer
    381..676     +  LTR            3' LTR (ΔU3) (fragment): self-inactivating 3' long terminal repeat (LTR) from Moloney murine leukemia virus
    739..1096    +  misc_feature   MMLV Ψ: packaging signal of Moloney murine leukemia virus (MMLV)
   1161..1577    +  CDS            gag (truncated): truncated Moloney murine leukemia virus (MMLV) gag gene lacking the start codon
   1587..1961    +  misc_feature   pol region: Moloney murine leukemia virus (MMLV) pol region containing the splice acceptor site
   1979..2302    +  CDS            FKBP1A: FKB1A_HUMAN - Also known as FKBP1, FKBP12. Experimental evidence at protein level: Swiss-Prot protein existence level 1. Keeps in an inactive conformation TGFBR1, the TGF-beta type I serine/threonine kinase receptor, preventing TGF-beta receptor activation in absence of ligand. Recruits SMAD7 to ACVR1B which prevents the association of SMAD2 and SMAD3 with the activin receptor complex, thereby blocking the activin signal. May modulate the RYR1 calcium channel activity. PPIases accelerate the folding of proteins. It catalyzes the cis-trans isomerization of proline imidic peptide bonds in oligop
   2302..3186    +  CDS            HaloTag®: modified bacterial dehalogenase that forms covalent bonds with chloroalkane derivatives
   3219..3794    +  misc_feature   IRES2: internal ribosome entry site (IRES) of the encephalomyocarditis virus (EMCV)
   3807..4226    +  CDS            bsr: BSR_BACCE - Experimental evidence at protein level: Swiss-Prot protein existence level 1. Catalyzes the deamination of the cytosine moiety of the antibiotics blasticidin S, cytomycin and acetylblasticidin S. From Bacillus cereus.
   4337..4928    +  LTR            LTR: long terminal repeat from Moloney murine leukemia virus
   4994..5046    -  CDS            lacI (fragment): lac repressor; lacI; The lac repressor binds to the lac operator to inhibit transcription in E. coli. This inhibition can be relieved by adding lactose or isopropyl-β-D-thiogalactopyranoside (IPTG).
   5229..5817    -  rep_origin     ori: high-copy-number ColE1/pMB1/pBR322/pUC origin of replication
   5981..6841    -  CDS            AmpR: β-lactamase; bla; confers resistance to ampicillin, carbenicillin, and related antibiotics
   6842..6946    -  promoter       AmpR promoter: bla
