[The description below was written by a language model from this plasmid's Addgene catalogue record and pLannotate feature annotations shown in this document.]
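Description:
pMRX-IB-FKBP-HaloTag is a 7.1 kb Moloney murine leukemia virus-based retroviral vector, built on the pMRX-IB backbone, for stable expression of an FKBP-HaloTag fusion protein in mammalian cells. It is propagated in E. coli as a high-copy plasmid through a ColE1/pUC-type origin and selected with ampicillin via the β-lactamase gene and its own promoter. A short lacI fragment annotated near the origin appears to be a backbone remnant with no evident function.

The viral portion begins with a CMV enhancer joined to a partial MMLV LTR. This forms a hybrid 5' LTR that drives production of the genomic RNA in packaging cells, although the annotation tool labels the fragment as a ΔU3 3' LTR. It is followed by the Ψ packaging signal, a truncated gag segment lacking its start codon (which extends the packaging signal), and a pol region carrying the splice acceptor. Downstream lies the 324 bp human FKBP1A (FKBP12) coding sequence fused directly at its C terminus to HaloTag7, a modified bacterial dehalogenase that bonds covalently to chloroalkane ligands and so permits fluorescent labelling or capture. An EMCV IRES then allows translation of the bsr blasticidin S deaminase gene from the same transcript, linking blasticidin resistance to expression of the fusion. A full MMLV LTR closes the provirus. No separate internal promoter is annotated, so expression after integration presumably comes from the LTR.

According to the record, the fusion protein is cytosolic and binds FRB-tagged proteins in the presence of the A/C heterodimerizer AP21967. This makes it a recruitable, labelable partner for chemically induced dimerization. It was deposited with work on optogenetic tools for inducing organelle membrane rupture.
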