Addgene plasmid #233350: pMRX-IB-FKBP-HaloTag
Purpose: Stable expression of FKBP-Halotag in mammalian cells. FKBP-halotag localizes in the cytosol and binds to the FRB tag in the presence of AP21967 (A/C Heterodimerizer).
Depositing lab: Noboru Mizushima. Depositing organization: The University of Tokyo. Publication: Optogenetic tools for inducing organelle membrane rupture. Nagashima Y, Eguchi T, Koyama-Honda I, Mizushima N. J Biol Chem. 2025 Mar 18;301(4):108421. doi: 10.1016/j.jbc.2025.108421. PubMed 40113041.
Backbone
  Vector backbone: pMRX-IB
  Total vector size (bp): 7133
  Vector type: Mammalian Expression, Retroviral
  Selectable markers: Blasticidin
Growth in bacteria
  Bacterial resistance: Ampicillin, 100 μg/mL
  Growth temperature: 37°C
  Growth strain: NEB Stable
  Growth instructions: DH5alpha will also be fine
  Copy number: High Copy
Gene/Insert
  Gene/Insert name: FKBP
  Insert size (bp): 324
  Tag / fusion protein: HaloTag7 (C terminal on insert)
Terms and licenses: Academic/Nonprofit Terms; Industry Terms: Not Available to Industry
Depositor comments: Please visit https://doi.org/10.1101/2024.08.13.607738 for bioRxiv preprint.
How to cite: pMRX-IB-FKBP-HaloTag was a gift from Noboru Mizushima (Addgene plasmid # 233350 ; http://n2t.net/addgene:233350 ; RRID:Addgene_233350)
